>Addgene plasmid #199764 | TetO7-HSP30UTR-nLucPEST-MS2(v4) | addgene full sequence | sequence record 392245 | Addgene NGS Result
TCGCGCGTTTCGGTGATGACGGTGAAAACCTCTGACACATGCAGCTCCCGGAGACGGTCACAGCTTGTCT
GTAAGCGGATGCCGGGAGCAGACAAGCCCGTCAGGGCGCGTCAGCGGGTGTTGGCGGGTGTCGGGGCTGG
CTTAACTATGCGGCATCAGAGCAGATTGTACTGAGAGTGCACCATATCGACTACGTCGTTAAGGCCGTTT
CTGACAGAGTAAAATTCTTGAGGGAACTTTCACCATTATGGGAAATGGTTCAAGAAGGTATTGACTTAAA
CTCCATCAAATGGTCAGGTCATTGAGTGTTTTTTATTTGTTGTATTTTTTTTTTTTTAGAGAAAATCCTC
CAATATATAAATTAGGAATCATAGTTTCATGATTTTCTGTTACACCTAACTTTTTGTGTGGTGCCCTCCT
CCTTGTCAATATTAATGTTAAAGTGCAATTCTTTTTCCTTATCACGTTGAGCCATTAGTATCAATTTGCT
TACCTGTATTCCTTTACATCCTCCTTTTTCTCCTTCTTGATAAATGTATGTAGATTGCGTATATAGTTTC
GTCTACCCTATGAACATATTCCATTTTGTAATTTCGTGTCGTTTCTATTATGAATTTCATTTATAAAGTT
TATGTACAAATATCATAAAAAAAGAGAATCTTTTTAAGCAAGGATTTTCTTAACTTCTTCGGCGACAGCA
TCACCGACTTCGGTGGTACTGTTGGAACCACCTAAATCACCAGTTCTGATACCTGCATCCAAAACCTTTT
TAACTGCATCTTCAATGGCCTTACCTTCTTCAGGCAAGTTCAATGACAATTTCAACATCATTGCAGCAGA
CAAGATAGTGGCGATAGGGTTGACCTTATTCTTTGGCAAATCTGGAGCAGAACCGTGGCATGGTTCGTAC
AAACCAAATGCGGTGTTCTTGTCTGGCAAAGAGGCCAAGGACGCAGATGGCAACAAACCCAAGGAACCTG
GGATAACGGAGGCTTCATCGGAGATGATATCACCAAACATGTTGCTGGTGATTATAATACCATTTAGGTG
GGTTGGGTTCTTAACTAGGATCATGGCGGCAGAATCAATCAATTGATGTTGAACCTTCAATGTAGGGAAT
TCGTTCTTGATGGTTTCCTCCACAGTTTTTCTCCATAATCTTGAAGAGGCCAAAACATTAGCTTTATCCA
AGGACCAAATAGGCAATGGTGGCTCATGTTGTAGGGCCATGAAAGCGGCCATTCTTGTGATTCTTTGCAC
TTCTGGAACGGTGTATTGTTCACTATCCCAAGCGACACCATCACCATCGTCTTCCTTTCTCTTACCAAAG
TAAATACCTCCCACTAATTCTCTGACAACAACGAAGTCAGTACCTTTAGCAAATTGTGGCTTGATTGGAG
ATAAGTCTAAAAGAGAGTCGGATGCAAAGTTACATGGTCTTAAGTTGGCGTACAATTGAAGTTCTTTACG
GATTTTTAGTAAACCTTGTTCAGGTCTAACACTACCGGTACCCCATTTAGGACCACCCACAGCACCTAAC
AAAACGGCATCAGCCTTCTTGGAGGCTTCCAGCGCCTCATCTGGAAGTGGAACACCTGTAGCATCGATAG
CAGCACCACCAATTAAATGATTTTCGAAATCGAACTTGACATTGGAACGAACATCAGAAATAGCTTTAAG
AACCTTAATGGCTTCGGCTGTGATTTCTTGACCAACGTGGTCACCTGGCAAAACGACGATCTTCTTAGGG
GCAGACATTAGAATGGTATATCCTTGAAATATATATATATATATTGCTGAAATGTAAAAGGTAAGAAAAG
TTAGAAAGTAAGACGATTGCTAACCACCTATTGGAAAAAACAATAGGTCCTTAAATAATATTGTCAACTT
CAAGTATTGTGATGCAAGCATTTAGTCATGAACGCTTCTCTATTCTATATGAAAAGCCGGTTCCGGCGCT
CTCACCTTTCCTTTTTCTCCCAATTTTTCAGTTGAAAAAGGTATATGCGTCAGGCGACCTCTGAAATTAA
CAAAAAATTTCCAGTCATCGAATTTGATTCTGTGCGATAGCGCCCCTGTGTGTTCTCGTTATGTTGAGGA
AAAAAATAATGGTTGCTAAGAGATTCGAACTCTTGCATCTTACGATACCTGAGTATTCCCACAGTTAACT
GCGGTCAAGATATTTCTTGAATCAGGCGCCTTAGACCGCTCGGCCAAACAACCAATTACTTGTTGAGAAA
TAGAGTATAATTATCCTATAAATATAACGTTTTTGAACACACATGAACAAGGAAGTACAGGACAATTGAT
TTTGAAGAGAATGTGGATTTTGATGTAATTGTTGGGATTCCATTTTTAATAAGGCAATAATATTAGGTAT
GTAGATATACTAGAAGTTCTCCTCGACCGGTCGATATGCGGTGTGAAATACCGCACAGATGCGTAAGGAG
AAAATACCGCATCAGGAAATTGTAAGCGTTAATATTTTGTTAAAATTCGCGTTAAATTTTTGTTAAATCA
GCTCATTTTTTAACCAATAGGCCGAAATCGGCAAAATCCCTTATAAATCAAAAGAATAGACCGAGATAGG
GT
[37 nt withheld, positions 2593-2629]
AAAGAACGTGGACTCCAACGTCAAAGG
[49 nt withheld, positions 2657-2705]
T
[91 nt withheld, positions 2707-2797]
G
[124 nt withheld, positions 2799-2922]
CCATTCGCCATTCAGGCTGCGCAACTGTTGGGAAGGGCGATCGGTGCGGGCCTCTTCGCTATTACGCCAG
CTGGCGAAAGGGGGATGTGCTGCAAGGCGATTAAGTTGGGTAACGCCAGGGTTTTCCCAGTCACGACGTT
GTAAAACGACGGCCAGTGAATTGTAATACGACTCACTATAGGGCGAATTGGAGCTCCACCGCCCACTTCT
AAATAAGCGAATTTCTTATGATTTATGATTTTTATTATTAAATAAGTTATAAAAAAAATAAGTGTATACA
AATTTTAAAGTGACTCTTAGGTTTTAAAACGAAAATTCTTATTCTTGAGTAACTCTTTCCTGTAGGTCAG
GTTGCTTTCTCAGGTATAGTATGAGGTCGCTCTTATTGACCACACCTCTACCGGCAGATCCGCTAGGGAT
AACAGGGTAATATAGATCAATTCCTCGATCGAGTTTACCACTCCCTATCAGTGATAGAGAAAAGTGAAAG
TCGAGTTTACCACTCCCTATCAGTGATAGAGAAAAGTGAAAGTCGAGTTTACCACTCCCTATCAGTGATA
GAGAAAAGTGAAAGTCGAGTTTACCACTCCCTATCAGTGATAGAGAAAAGTGAAAGTCGAGTTTACCACT
CCCTATCAGTGATAGAGAAAAGTGAAAGTCGAGTTTACCACTCCCTATCAGTGATAGAGAAAAGTGAAAG
TCGAGTTTACCACTCCCTATCAGTGATAGAGAAAAGTGAAAGTCGAGCTCGGTACCCTATGGCATGCATG
TGCTCTGTATGTATATAAAACTCTTGTTTTCTTCTTTTCTCTAAATATTCTTTCCTTATACATTAGGTCC
TTTGTAGCATAAATCAACAAATATTAACTCAATTATTATTATTTATAATTACAAAAACAAAACAACAAGT
TTGAGACTTTAATATCTTTTGATTACTAAAAACAACAAATTTCAAATGGTTTTTACTTTAGAAGATTTTG
TTGGTGATTGGCGTCAAACTGCTGGTTATAATTTAGATCAAGTTTTAGAACAAGGTGGTGTTTCTTCTTT
ATTTCAAAATTTAGGTGTTTCTGTTACTCCTATTCAACGTATTGTTTTATCTGGTGAAAATGGTTTAAAA
ATTGATATTCATGTTATTATTCCTTATGAAGGTTTATCTGGTGATCAAATGGGTCAAATTGAAAAAATTT
TTAAAGTTGTTTATCCTGTTGATGATCATCATTTTAAAGTTATTTTACATTATGGTACTTTAGTTATTGA
TGGTGTTACTCCTAATATGATTGATTATTTTGGTCGTCCTTATGAAGGTATTGCTGTTTTTGATGGTAAA
AAAATTACTGTTACTGGTACTTTATGGAATGGTAATAAAATTATTGATGAACGTTTAATTAATCCTGATG
GTTCTTTATTATTTCGTGTTACTATTAATGGTGTTACTGGTTGGCGTTTATGTGAACGTATTTTAGCTAA
TTCTCATGGTTTTCCTCCTGAAGTTGAAGAACAAGCTGCTGGTACTTTACCTATGTCTTGTGCTCAAGAA
TCTGGTATGGATCGTCATCCTGCTGCTTGTGCTTCTGCTCGTATTAATGTTTAAGGCCGCTCTAGAACTA
GTGGATCCTAAGGTACCTAATTGCCTAGAAAACATGAGGATCACCCATGTCTGCAGGTCGACTCTAGAAA
ACATGAGGATCACCCATGTCTGCAGTATTCCCGGGTTCATTAGATCCTAAGGTACCTAATTGCCTAGAAA
ACATGAGGATCACCCATGTCTGCAGGTCGACTCTAGAAAACATGAGGATCACCCATGTCTGCAGTATTCC
CGGGTTCATTAGATCCTAAGGTACCTAATTGCCTAGAAAACATGAGGATCACCCATGTCTGCAGGTCGAC
TCCAGAAAACATGAGGATCACCCATGTCTGCAGTATTCCCGGGTTCATTAGATCCTAAGGTACCTAATTG
CCTAGAAAACATGAGGATCACCCATGTCTGCAGGTCGACTCTAGAAAACATGAGGATCACCCATGTCTGC
AGTATTCCCGGGTTCATTAGATCCTAAGGTACCTAATTGCCTAGAAAACATGAGGATCACCCATGTCTGC
AGGTCGACTCTAGAAAACATGAGGATCACCCATGTCTGCAGTATTCCCGGGTTCATTAGATCCTAAGGTA
CCTAATTGCCTAGAAAACATGAGGATCACCCATGTCTGCAGGTCGACTCCAGAAAACATGAGGATCACCC
ATGTCTGCAGTATTCCCGGGTTCATTAGATCTCTTCTAAATAAGCGAATTTCTTATGATTTATGATTTTT
ATTATTAAATAAGTTATAAAAAAAATAAGTGTATACAAATTTTAAAGTGACTCTTAGGTTTTAAAACGAA
AATTCTTATTCTTGAGTAACTCTTTCCTGTAGGTCAGGTTGCTTTCTCAGGTATAGCATGAGGTCGCTCT
TATTGACCACACCTCTACAAGCTTATCGATACCGTCGACCTCGAGGGGGGGCCCGGTACCAGCTTTTGTT
CCCTTTAGTGAGGGTTAATTTCGAGCTTGGCGTAATCATGGTCATAGCTGTTTCCTGTGTGAAATTGTTA
TCCGCTCACAATTCCACACAACATACGAGCCGGAAGCATAAAGTGTAAAGCCTGGGGTGCCTAATGAGTG
AGCTAACTCACATTAATTGCGTTGCGCTCACTGCCCGCTTTCCAGTCGGGAAACCTGTCGTGCCAGCTGC
ATTAATGAATCGGCCAACGCGCGGGGAGAGGCGGTTTGCGTATTGGGCGCTCTTCCGCTTCCTCGCTCAC
TGACTCGCTGCGCTCGGTCGTTCGGCTGCGGCGAGCGGTATCAGCTCACTCAAAGGCGGTAATACGGTTA
TCCACAGAATCAGGGGATAACGCAGGAAAGAACATGTGAGCAAAAGGCCAGCAAAAGGCCAGGAACCGTA
AAAAGGCCGCGTTGCTGGCGTTTTTCCATAGGCTCCGCCCCCCTGACGAGCATCACAAAAATCGACGCTC
AAGTCAGAGGTGGCGAAACCCGACAGGACTATAAAGATACCAGGCGTTTCCCCCTGGAAGCTCCCTCGTG
CGCTCTCCTGTTCCGACCCTGCCGCTTACCGGATACCTGTCCGCCTTTCTCCCTTCGGGAAGCGTGGCGC
TTTCTCATAGCTCACGCTGTAGGTATCTCAGTTCGGTGTAGGTCGTTCGCTCCAAGCTGGGCTGTGTGCA
CGAACCCCCCGTTCAGCCCGACCGCTGCGCCTTATCCGGTAACTATCGTCTTGAGTCCAACCCGGTAAGA
CACGACTTATCGCCACTGGCAGCAGCCACTGGTAACAGGATTAGCAGAGCGAGGTATGTAGGCGGTGCTA
CAGAGTTCTTGAAGTGGTGGCCTAACTACGGCTACACTAGAAGAACAGTATTTGGTATCTGCGCTCTGCT
GAAGCCAGTTACCTTCGGAAAAAGAGTTGGTAGCTCTTGATCCGGCAAACAAACCACCGCTGGTAGCGGT
GGTTTTTTTGTTTGCAAGCAGCAGATTACGCGCAGAAAAAAAGGATCTCAAGAAGATCCTTTGATCTTTT
CTACGGGGTCTGACGCTCAGTGGAACGAAAACTCACGTTAAGGGATTTTGGTCATGAGATTATCAAAAAG
GATCTTCACCTAGATCCTTTTAAATTAAAAATGAAGTTTTAAATCAATCTAAAGTATATATGAGTAAACT
TGGTCTGACAGTTACCAATGCTTAATCAGTGAGGCACCTATCTCAGCGATCTGTCTATTTCGTTCATCCA
TAGTTGCCTGACTCCCCGTCGTGTAGATAACTACGATACGGGAGGGCTTACCATCTGGCCCCAGTGCTGC
AATGATACCGCGAGACCCACGCTCACCGGCTCCAGATTTATCAGCAATAAACCAGCCAGCCGGAAGGGCC
GAGCGCAGAAGTGGTCCTGCAACTTTATCCGCCTCCATCCAGTCTATTAATTGTTGCCGGGAAGCTAGAG
TAAGTAGTTCGCCAGTTAATAGTTTGCGCAACGTTGTTGCCATTGCTACAGGCATCGTGGTGTCACGCTC
GTCGTTTGGTATGGCTTCATTCAGCTCCGGTTCCCAACGATCAAGGCGAGTTACATGATCCCCCATGTTG
TGCAAAAAAGCGGTTAGCTCCTTCGGTCCTCCGATCGTTGTCAGAAGTAAGTTGGCCGCAGTGTTATCAC
TCATGGTTATGGCAGCACTGCATAATTCTCTTACTGTCATGCCATCCGTAAGATGCTTTTCTGTGACTGG
TGAGTACTCAACCAAGTCATTCTGAGAATAGTGTATGCGGCGACCGAGTTGCTCTTGCCCGGCGTCAATA
CGGGATAATACCGCGCCACATAGCAGAACTTTAAAAGTGCTCATCATTGGAAAACGTTCTTCGGGGCGAA
AACTCTCAAGGATCTTACCGCTGTTGAGATCCAGTTCGATGTAACCCACTCGTGCACCCAACTGATCTTC
AGCATCTTTTACTTTCACCAGCGTTTCTGGGTGAGCAAAAACAGGAAGGCAAAATGCCGCAAAAAAGGGA
ATAAGGGCGACACGGAAATGTTGAATACTCATACTCTTCCTTTTTCAATATTATTGAAGCATTTATCAGG
GTTATTGTCTCATGAGCGGATACATATTTGAATGTATTTAGAAAAATAAACAAATAGGGGTTCCGCGCAC
ATTTCCCCGAAAAGTGCCACCTGACGTCTAAGAAACCATTATTATCATGACATTAACCTATAAAAATAGG
CGTATCACGAGGCCCTTTCGTC
Features (pLannotate 1.2.2; 37 found; start..end, strand, type, name):
    137..187     +  misc_feature   bom (fragment): basis of mobility region from pBR322
    186..302     +  CDS            NFS1 (fragment): NFS1_YEAST - Also known as SPL1 From Saccharomyces cerevisiae (strain ATCC 204508 / S288c) (Baker's yeast).
    664..1758    -  CDS            LEU2: 3-isopropylmalate dehydrogenase, required for leucine biosynthesis; S. cerevisiae LEU2; yeast auxotrophic marker
   1759..2166    -  promoter       LEU2 promoter: S. cerevisiae LEU2
   2306..2383    -  CDS            YO192_YEAST (fragment): Experimental evidence at protein level: Swiss-Prot protein existence level 1. From Saccharomyces cerevisiae (strain ATCC 204508 / S288c) (Baker's yeast).
   2414..2466    +  misc_feature   bom (fragment): basis of mobility region from pBR322
   2494..2922    -  rep_origin     f1 ori (sequence partly withheld): f1 bacteriophage origin of replication; arrow indicates direction of (+) strand synthesis
   2926..3083    -  CDS            lacZα (fragment): LacZα fragment of β-galactosidase; lacZ fragment
   3086..3104    +  promoter       T7 promoter: promoter for bacteriophage T7 RNA polymerase
   3139..3326    +  terminator     ADH1 terminator: S. cerevisiae ADH1; transcription terminator for the S. cerevisiae alcohol dehydrogenase 1 (ADH1) gene
   3384..3654    +  protein_bind   tetracycline response element: contains seven copies of the tetracycline operator tetO tetracycline repressor TetR
   3869..4390    +  CDS            LUCI_OPLGR (fragment): Experimental evidence at protein level: Swiss-Prot protein existence level 1. Catalytic subunit of oplophorus-luciferin 2-monooxygenase. Oxidoreductase that converts coelenterazine (the oplophorus luciferin) to coelenteramide under emission of blue light with a maximum at 454 nm. Is also active with bisdeoxycoelenterazine. From Oplophorus gracilirostris (Luminous shrimp).
   4403..4513    +  CDS            ODC1 (fragment): DCOR_HUMAN - Experimental evidence at protein level: Swiss-Prot protein existence level 1. Catalyzes the first and rate-limiting step of polyamine biosynthesis that converts ornithine into putrescine, which is the precursor for the polyamines, spermidine and spermine. Polyamines are essential for cell proliferation and are implicated in cellular processes, ranging from DNA replication to apoptosis. From Homo sapiens (Human).
   4517..4540    +  misc_feature   MCS (fragment): pBluescript multiple cloning site
   4564..4582    +  misc_RNA       MS2 stem loop: stem loop that binds the bacteriophage MS2 coat protein
   4603..4621    +  misc_RNA       MS2 stem loop: stem loop that binds the bacteriophage MS2 coat protein
   4673..4691    +  misc_RNA       MS2 stem loop: stem loop that binds the bacteriophage MS2 coat protein
   4712..4730    +  misc_RNA       MS2 stem loop: stem loop that binds the bacteriophage MS2 coat protein
   4782..4800    +  misc_RNA       MS2 stem loop: stem loop that binds the bacteriophage MS2 coat protein
   4821..4839    +  misc_RNA       MS2 stem loop: stem loop that binds the bacteriophage MS2 coat protein
   4891..4909    +  misc_RNA       MS2 stem loop: stem loop that binds the bacteriophage MS2 coat protein
   4930..4948    +  misc_RNA       MS2 stem loop: stem loop that binds the bacteriophage MS2 coat protein
   5000..5018    +  misc_RNA       MS2 stem loop: stem loop that binds the bacteriophage MS2 coat protein
   5039..5057    +  misc_RNA       MS2 stem loop: stem loop that binds the bacteriophage MS2 coat protein
   5109..5127    +  misc_RNA       MS2 stem loop: stem loop that binds the bacteriophage MS2 coat protein
   5148..5166    +  misc_RNA       MS2 stem loop: stem loop that binds the bacteriophage MS2 coat protein
   5206..5371    +  terminator     ADH1 terminator: S. cerevisiae ADH1; transcription terminator for the S. cerevisiae alcohol dehydrogenase 1 (ADH1) gene
   5390..5432    +  misc_feature   MCS (fragment): pBluescript multiple cloning site
   5444..5462    -  promoter       T3 promoter: promoter for bacteriophage T3 RNA polymerase
   5507..5523    -  protein_bind   lac operator: The lac repressor binds to the lac operator to inhibit transcription in E. coli. This inhibition can be relieved by adding lactose or isopropyl-β-D-thiogalactopyranoside (IPTG). lac repressor encoded by lacI
   5531..5561    -  promoter       lac promoter: promoter for the E. coli lac operon
   5576..5597    -  protein_bind   CAP binding site: CAP binding activates transcription in the presence of cAMP. E. coli catabolite activator protein
   5610..5702    -  CDS            lacI (fragment): lac repressor; lacI; The lac repressor binds to the lac operator to inhibit transcription in E. coli. This inhibition can be relieved by adding lactose or isopropyl-β-D-thiogalactopyranoside (IPTG).
   5885..6473    -  rep_origin     ori: high-copy-number ColE1/pMB1/pBR322/pUC origin of replication
   6644..7504    -  CDS            AmpR: β-lactamase; bla; confers resistance to ampicillin, carbenicillin, and related antibiotics
   7505..7609    -  promoter       AmpR promoter: bla
   7704..35      +  CDS            rop (fragment) (across the origin): Rop protein, which maintains plasmids at low copy number; rop
