[The description below was written by a language model from this plasmid's Addgene catalogue record and pLannotate feature annotations shown in this document.]
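Description:
TetO7-HSP30UTR-nLucPEST-MS2(v4) is a yeast expression reporter built on the pRS305 backbone, a vector with no annotated yeast replication origin or centromere, so it is normally maintained in Saccharomyces cerevisiae by chromosomal integration. Selection in yeast relies on the LEU2 auxotrophic marker, driven by its own promoter. In E. coli the plasmid is propagated through a high-copy ColE1/pUC-type origin with ampicillin resistance (AmpR). An f1 origin, lacZα and lac regulatory remnants, and flanking T7 and T3 promoters are carried over from the pBluescript-derived cloning region. The sequenced record is about 7.7 kb.

The payload is a synthetic NanoLuc-PEST open reading frame. The feature table shows an Oplophorus-derived luciferase coding segment followed by a fragment matching ornithine decarboxylase, the usual source of a PEST degron that shortens reporter half-life so that luminescence follows recent synthesis. Expression is controlled by a tetracycline response element with seven tetO copies, which allows induction through a Tet transactivator supplied separately. An upstream ADH1 terminator presumably insulates the cassette from read-through transcription. The name indicates an HSP30 untranslated region between the promoter and the coding sequence, though this element is not annotated in the table. Downstream of the reporter lie twelve MS2 stem loops, which bind MS2 coat protein and so permit tagging or imaging of the transcript, followed by a second ADH1 terminator.

According to the record, this plasmid is the control for a translation elongation reporter system. It lacks the LacZ sequence whose elongation is being measured, so it presumably provides a baseline for comparison with the LacZ-containing reporter.
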