Addgene plasmid #199764: TetO7-HSP30UTR-nLucPEST-MS2(v4)
Purpose: Control construct of elongation reporter to quantify elongation of LacZ
Depositing lab: Brian Zid. Depositing organization: University of California, San Diego (UCSD). Publication: Differential translation elongation directs protein synthesis in response to acute glucose deprivation in yeast. Guzikowski AR, Harvey AT, Zhang J, Zhu S, Begovich K, Cohn MH, Wilhelm JE, Zid BM. RNA Biol. 2022;19(1):636-649. doi: 10.1080/15476286.2022.2065784. Epub 2021 Dec 31. PubMed 35491906.
Backbone
  Vector backbone: pRS305
  Backbone size w/o insert (bp): 5449
  Vector type: Yeast Expression
  Selectable markers: LEU2
Growth in bacteria
  Bacterial resistance: Ampicillin, 100 μg/mL
  Growth temperature: 37°C
  Growth strain: DH5alpha
  Copy number: Unknown
Gene/Insert
  Gene/Insert name: NanolucPEST (alt name: nLucPEST)
  Species: Synthetic
  Insert size (bp): 639
  Promoter: TetO7
  Cloning method: Gibson Cloning
Resource information
  A portion of this plasmid was derived from a plasmid made by: nanoLuc source: Anna et al. (https://doi.org/10.1002/yea.3155)
Terms and licenses: Academic/Nonprofit Terms; Industry Terms: Not Available to Industry
Depositor comments: Please visit https://www.biorxiv.org/content/10.1101/2023.03.19.533377v1 for bioRxiv preprint.
How to cite: TetO7-HSP30UTR-nLucPEST-MS2(v4) was a gift from Brian Zid (Addgene plasmid # 199764 ; http://n2t.net/addgene:199764 ; RRID:Addgene_199764)
